Addgene plasmid #68526: RIPR-bio
Purpose: Expresses full-length P. vivax RIPR ectodomain in mammalian cells. C-terminal rat Cd4d3+4 tag, biotinylation sequence
Depositing lab: Julian Rayner & Gavin Wright. Depositing organization: Wellcome Sanger Institute. Publication: A Library of Plasmodium vivax Recombinant Merozoite Proteins Reveals New Vaccine Candidates and Protein-Protein Interactions. Hostetler JB, Sharma S, Bartholdson SJ, Wright GJ, Fairhurst RM, Rayner JC. PLoS Negl Trop Dis. 2015 Dec 23;9(12):e0004264. doi: 10.1371/journal.pntd.0004264. eCollection 2015 Dec. PubMed 26701602.
Backbone
  Vector backbone: pTT3
  Backbone manufacturer: Yves Durocher, NRC
  Backbone size w/o insert (bp): 6654
  Vector type: Mammalian Expression
Growth in bacteria
  Bacterial resistance: Ampicillin, 100 μg/mL
  Growth temperature: 37°C
  Growth strain: DH5alpha
  Copy number: High Copy
Gene/Insert
  Gene/Insert name: RIPR (alt name: PVX_095055)
  Mutation: All NXT/S sites mutated to NXA, where X is any amino acid except Proline
  Promoter: CMV
  Tag / fusion protein: rat CD4 d3+4, enzymatic biotinylation sequence (C terminal on backbone)
  Cloning method: Restriction Enzyme; 5′ cloning site NotI (not destroyed); 3′ cloning site AscI (not destroyed)
  Sequencing primers: 5′ pMT2-F; 3′ rb_glob_PA_term-R
Terms and licenses: Academic/Nonprofit Terms; Industry Terms: Not Available to Industry
How to cite: RIPR-bio was a gift from Julian Rayner & Gavin Wright (Addgene plasmid # 68526 ; http://n2t.net/addgene:68526 ; RRID:Addgene_68526)
