[The description below was written by a language model from this plasmid's Addgene catalogue record and pLannotate feature annotations shown in this document.]
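Description:
RIPR-bio is a mammalian expression plasmid built on the pTT3 backbone and designed for transient production of a secreted, tagged form of the Plasmodium vivax merozoite protein RIPR (PVX_095055). It is propagated in E. coli through a high-copy ColE1/pUC-type origin with ampicillin selection from the bla gene. The annotated Epstein-Barr virus oriP fragment is the element that supports episomal maintenance in mammalian cells supplying EBNA1. Short lac, tet and bla fragments near the end of the annotated sequence appear to be backbone remnants with no stated function.

Expression is driven by the CMV immediate-early enhancer and promoter. Adenovirus-derived leader and splice sequences and a chimeric intron fragment follow; the hit to adenoviral preterminal protein on the reverse strand most likely reflects this leader region rather than a real coding sequence. A mouse immunoglobulin heavy chain signal sequence fragment sits just upstream of the insert, consistent with directing the protein into the secretory pathway. The full-length RIPR ectodomain is cloned between retained NotI and AscI sites and occupies the unannotated stretch between the signal sequence and the tag. All NXT/S sequons have been changed to NXA, which removes potential N-linked glycosylation sites that mammalian cells would otherwise modify. The ectodomain is fused at its C terminus to rat CD4 domains 3 and 4 and then to an enzymatic biotinylation sequence, with a rabbit β-globin polyadenylation signal terminating the transcript.

The CD4 tag provides a common handle across such fusion proteins, and the biotinylation sequence allows capture on streptavidin. The plasmid belongs to a library of recombinant P. vivax merozoite proteins assembled to look for vaccine candidates and protein-protein interactions.
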