Features (pLannotate 1.2.2; 18 found; start..end, strand, type, name):
    154..533     +  enhancer       CMV enhancer: human cytomegalovirus immediate early enhancer
    535..734     +  promoter       CMV promoter: human cytomegalovirus (CMV) immediate early promoter
    802..840     +  misc_feature   Ad SA (fragment): adenovirus major late transcript splice acceptor (Friedrich and Soriano, 1991)
    873..1082    -  CDS            PTP (fragment): TERM_ADE02 - Experimental evidence at protein level: Swiss-Prot protein existence level 1. Protein covalently bound to the viral DNA that acts as a primer for viral genomic replication by DNA strand displacement. Assembles on the viral origin of replication in an initiation complex with viral polymerase, DBP, host NFIA and host POU2F1/OCT1. During initiation, the polymerase covalently couples the first dCTP with Ser- 580 of pTP. The terminal protein stimulates the template activity over 20 fold compared to protein-free templates. Neo-synthesized viral genomes are linked to two preterminal prot
   1113..1202    +  intron         chimeric intron (fragment): chimera between introns from adenovirus and immunoglobulin heavy chain genes
   1221..1267    +  CDS            IgH signal sequence (fragment): signal sequence from the mouse immunoglobulin heavy chain variable region
   4509..5069    +  CDS            Cd4 (fragment): CD4_RAT - Experimental evidence at protein level: Swiss-Prot protein existence level 1. Integral membrane glycoprotein that plays an essential role in the immune response and serves multiple functions in responses against both external and internal offenses. In T-cells, functions primarily as a coreceptor for MHC class II molecule:peptide complex. The antigens presented by class II peptides are derived from extracellular proteins while class I peptides are derived from cytosolic proteins. Interacts simultaneously with the T-cell receptor (TCR) and the MHC class II presented by antigen presenti
   5175..5230    +  polyA_signal   β-globin poly(A) signal: rabbit β-globin polyadenylation signal (Gil and Proudfoot, 1987)
   5744..7425    -  rep_origin     oriP (fragment): Epstein-Barr virus oriP replication origin (Yates et al., 2000)
   7552..7656    +  promoter       AmpR promoter: bla
   7657..8517    +  CDS            AmpR: β-lactamase; bla; confers resistance to ampicillin, carbenicillin, and related antibiotics
   8688..9276    +  rep_origin     ori: high-copy-number ColE1/pMB1/pBR322/pUC origin of replication
   9459..9551    +  CDS            lacI (fragment): lac repressor; lacI; The lac repressor binds to the lac operator to inhibit transcription in E. coli. This inhibition can be relieved by adding lactose or isopropyl-β-D-thiogalactopyranoside (IPTG).
   9564..9585    +  protein_bind   CAP binding site: CAP binding activates transcription in the presence of cAMP. E. coli catabolite activator protein
   9600..9630    +  promoter       lac promoter: promoter for the E. coli lac operon
   9638..9654    +  protein_bind   lac operator: The lac repressor binds to the lac operator to inhibit transcription in E. coli. This inhibition can be relieved by adding lactose or isopropyl-β-D-thiogalactopyranoside (IPTG). lac repressor encoded by lacI
   9724..9740    +  promoter       tet promoter (fragment): E. coli promoter for tetracycline efflux protein gene
   9750..9775    -  CDS            bla(M) (fragment): β-lactamase lacking the signal sequence; bla(M); allows cytosolic expression of β-lactamase
>Addgene plasmid #68526 | RIPR-bio | depositor full sequence | sequence record 120646 | Full Sequence
AGATCTATACATTGAATCAATATTGGCAATTAGCCATATTAGTCATTGGTTATATAGCATAAATCAATAT
TGGCTATTGGCCATTGCATACGTTGTATCTATATCATAATATGTACATTTATATTGGCTCATGTCCAATA
TGACCGCCATGTTGACATTGATTATTGACTAGTTATTAATAGTAATCAATTACGGGGTCATTAGTTCATA
GCCCATATATGGAGTTCCGCGTTACATAACTTACGGTAAATGGCCCGCCTGGCTGACCGCCCAACGACCC
CCGCCCATTGACGTCAATAATGACGTATGTTCCCATAGTAACGCCAATAGGGACTTTCCATTGACGTCAA
TGGGTGGAGTATTTACGGTAAACTGCCCACTTGGCAGTACATCAAGTGTATCATATGCCAAGTCCGCCCC
CTATTGACGTCAATGACGGTAAATGGCCCGCCTGGCATTATGCCCAGTACATGACCTTACGGGACTTTCC
TACTTGGCAGTACATCTACGTATTAGTCATCGCTATTACCATGGTGATGCGGTTTTGGCAGTACACCAAT
GGGCGTGGATAGCGGTTTGACTCACGGGGATTTCCAAGTCTCCACCCCATTGACGTCAATGGGAGTTTGT
TTTGGCACCAAAATCAACGGGACTTTCCAAAATGTCGTAATAACCCCGCCCCGTTGACGCAAATGGGCGG
TAGGCGTGTACGGTGGGAGGTCTATATAAGCAGAGCTCGTTTAGTGAACCGTCAGATCCTCACTCTCTTC
CGCATCGCTGTCTGCGAGGGCCAGCTGTTGGGCTCGCGGTTGAGGACAAACTCTTCGCGGTCTTTCCAGT
ACTCTTGGATCGGAAACCCGTCGGCCTCCGAACGGTACTCCGCCACCGAGGGACCTGAGCGAGTCCGCAT
CGACCGGATCGGAAAACCTCTCGAGAAAGGCGTCTAACCAGTCACAGTCGCAAGGTAGGCTGAGCACCGT
GGCGGGCGGCAGCGGGTGGCGGTCGGGGTTGTTTCTGGCGGAGGTGCTGCTGATGATGTAATTAAAGTAG
GCGGTCTTGAGACGGCGGATGGTCGAGGTGAGGTGTGGCAGGCTTGAGATCCAGCTGTTGGGGTGAGTAC
TCCCTCTCAAAAGCGGGCATTACTTCTGCGCTAAGATTGTCAGTTTCCAAAAACGAGGAGGATTTGATAT
TCACCTGGCCCGATCTGGCCATACACTTGAGTGACAATGACATCCACTTTGCCTTTCTCTCCACAGGTGT
CCACTCCCAGGTCCAAGTTTGCCACCATGGAGTTTCAGACCCAGGTACTCATGTCCCTGCTGCTCTGCAT
GTCTGGTGCGGCCGCCAATGTGGTGGAAGATGACATCTTTTACCAGAAAGGCGAGGTGGAAAAGCTGACC
TTCAGCCTGGACCACAGAGTGCGGGACAAGAGCAAGAAAGAACGGGTGGACTACACCAACGGCGAGAACG
CCTACGCCTACGTGGACAAGGCCATTGCCAAGGTGTTCACCCTGACCAGCGAGGCCGAGATCAAGAAGTT
CTTTAGCCTGAACAAGGACGTGAAAACCTGCGACTACCTGATCGCCCAGGGCTCCCTGAAGAAGGACCTG
CAGAAAAACAAGTGCTACCGCAAGACCTTCTGCGGCGTGATCCCCCACAGAGAGTACATCCCTGGCGGCG
GAAGCAGCAACAAGAGAGAGAGCGACCTGATCCACTGCGCCTACATGAACGACGCCCACATCGTGATCTA
CCACGTGGGCAGACCCCATCTGCTGAAGCCCAACGTGGTGTACGAGGAACTGTTTTTTCAAGAGTCCGAG
AAGGGCGTGATCAGCTGCCACGCCATGAACATCAACCTGAGATACGTGGGCATCCACACCAGCGGCAACA
ACGCCTGCATCCAGGACTACCTGCAGGAACACCTGAAAGAGCTGTGCAACGAGAAGAAAGCCTGCGAGAT
CGACTTCAAGAACGTGAAGAAGGGCAACAGCTGCAGCCTGGAAAACAACTTTCTGATCCACGTGAACTAC
GAGTGCGTGGACAGCTGCAACCAGAAAGAGAACCAGGCCTGCGACATCTACAATGGCGAGGGCCGGATGA
CCACCTGTAGATACGGCTACAACATGCTGCCCCGGATCAACGACTTCTGCGAGAAGAACTACGCCTGCAA
CAGCAGAGTGTGCAGCGTGAACCAGTTCTGCGACGAGGCCACCGAGAGCTGCGTGTGCAAGACAAGCCTG
CTGCCCGTGGAAAAGACCCACTGCCTGTACACCCACGTGTGCGACGCCATCAAGTGCCCCGAGGATGCCA
CATGCGTGGTGGAACGGAACAGCAAAAAGGCCGAGTGCAGATGTGACGAGGGCAAGTACCTGCACAAGAA
TGAGTGCTACAATATGGAAGAACTGGAACGGCTGATCAAGGCCGAGACAACCCCCCACGAGAAGCAGTAC
AAGAAGGATCTGTTCATCCGCAGCGCCCTGAAGCCCGAGCACATCTACATGCACTGCGAGGAAGGCTACA
GCATCCACGTCGTGAACGCCGCCCTGAGCTGCTACCACATCAGCTTCAAAGAGAACAAGATCAAGTACAT
CACCGACCGGCTGAGAGAGGCCTGTAACGGCAGAGGCAGATGCGCCTTCGGCAACAGCGTGGACCAGGTG
GTGCCTCCTCTGGACAGCGCCAATATGTGCGGCACCAAGGGCACCATCTACCAGTACGAGTACGTGTGCG
TGCGGGGAGGCCCTTCTCCTCCTGTGCCTGTGATGGCTCAGCTGGGCAGAGATCCACCCCCCAAGAGCCT
GACCAAAGAGAAGGGGGCCATCTTCAGAAGCCGGTTCCACAGCCAGATCGAGTGCCCAGGCGGCACCATT
ACCGTGAACAAGGCCTTCCTGAAGGCCGGCGACGGCTGCGAGGATCTGGACCTGACCAACTCCGTGAAAG
AGTACTGCGACCAGCTGTCCTTCTGTGACGTGGGCCTGACCCACCACTTCGACACCTACTGCAAGAACGA
CCAGTACCTGTTCGTGCACTACACATGCGAGGACCTGTGCAAAACCTGTGGCCCCAACAGCGCCTGCTAC
GGCAACAAGTACAAGCACAAGTGCCTGTGCAACAGCCCCTTCGAGTCCAAGAAGAATCACGCCATCTGCG
AGGCCAGGGGCAGCTGTGATGCACAAGTGTGCGGCAAGAACCAGATCTGCAAGATGGTGGACGCCAAGGC
CACCTGTACCTGCGCCGACAAGTACCAGAATGTGAACGGCGTGTGCCTGCCCGAGGACAAGTGCGATCTG
CTGTGCCCCTCCAACAAAGCCTGCCTGCTGGAAAACGGCAAGAAAATCTGCAAATGCATCAACGGGCTGA
CCCTGCAGAACGGCGAGTGTGTGTGTAGCGACAGCTCCCAGATCGAAGAGGGACACCTGTGCGTGCCAAA
GAACAAGTGCAAGCGGAAAGAATACCAGCAGCTGTGCACCAACGAGAAAGAACACTGCGTGTACGACGAG
CAGACCGACATCGTCAGATGCGACTGTGTGGACCACTTCAAGCGGAACGAGCGGGGCATCTGCATCCCCG
TGGACTATTGCAAGAATGTGGCCTGCAAAGAGAATGAGATCTGTAAAGTCGTGAACAACGCCCCTACCTG
CGAGTGCAAAGAAAACCTGAAGCGGAACTCCAACAATGAGTGCGTGTTCAACAACATGTGCCTCGTGAAC
AAAGGCAACTGCCCCATCGACAGCGAGTGCATCTATCACGAGAAAAAGCGGCACCAGTGTCTGTGCCACA
AGAAAGGCCTGGTGGCCATCAACGGCAAATGCGTGATGCAGGACATGTGCCGCAGCGACCAGAACAAATG
CAGCGAGAACAGCATCTGTGTGAACCAAGTGAACAAAGAACCCCTGTGCATCTGTCTGTTCAACTACGTG
AAGTCCAGAAGCGGCGACAGCCCTGAGGGCGGCCAGACTTGTGTGGTGGACAATCCTTGCCTGGCCCACA
ACGGCGGCTGCTCCCCAAATGAAGTGTGCACCTTTAAGAACGGCAAGGTGTCCTGCGCCTGCGGCGAGAA
TTACCGGCCTAGAGGCAAGGACAGCCCTACCGGACAGGCCGTGAAAAGAGGCGAGGCCACAAAGAGAGGC
GACGCCGGACAGCCAGGACAGGCCCATAGCGCCAATGAGAATGCCTGTCTGCCCAAGACCTCCGAGGCCG
ACCAGACCTTCACATTCCAGTACAACGACGACGCCGCCATCATCCTGGGCAGCTGCGGCATCATCCAGTT
CGTGCAGAAAAGCGACCAAGTGATCTGGAAGATCAACAGCAACAACCACTTCTACATCTTCAATTACGAC
TACCCCAGCGAGGGCCAGCTGTCTGCTCAGGTCGTGAACAAGCAGGAAAGCAGCATCCTGTATCTGAAGA
AAACCCACGCCGGGAAGGTGTTCTACGCCGACTTTGAGCTGGGACACCAGGGCTGCTCCTACGGCAATAT
GTTCCTGTACGCCCACCGGGAAGAAGCCGGCGCGCCGTCGACCTCCATCACGGCCTATAAGAGTGAGGGG
GAGTCAGCGGAGTTCTCCTTCCCACTCAACCTTGGAGAGGAAAGCCTGCAGGGAGAGTTGAGATGGAAGG
CAGAGAAGGCTCCTTCTTCCCAGTCCTGGATCACCTTCTCCCTAAAGAACCAAAAGGTGTCTGTGCAGAA
GTCTACTAGCAACCCCAAGTTCCAGCTGTCCGAAACGCTCCCACTCACCCTTCAGATACCCCAGGTCTCC
CTTCAGTTTGCTGGTTCTGGCAACCTGACCCTGACTCTGGACAGAGGGATACTGTATCAGGAAGTGAACC
TGGTGGTGATGAAAGTGACTCAGCCCGACAGCAACACTTTGACCTGTGAGGTGATGGGACCCACCTCACC
CAAGATGAGACTGATCTTGAAGCAGGAGAATCAGGAGGCCAGGGTCTCCAGGCAGGAGAAAGTGATTCAA
GTGCAGGCCCCTGAAGCAGGGGTGTGGCAATGTCTACTGAGTGAAGGTGAAGAGGTCAAGATGGACTCCA
AGATCCAGGTTTTATCCAAAGGGTTGAATTCCGGATCACTGCATCATATTCTGGATGCACAGAAAATGGT
GTGGAATCATCGTTAAGTCTAGACACGTGATTAATTAAGGATCCCCCGACCTCGACCTCTGGCTAATAAA
GGAAATTTATTTTCATTGCAATAGTGTGTTGGAATTTTTTGTGTCTCTCACTCGGAAGGACATATGGGAG
GGCAAATCATTTGGTCGAGATCCCTCGGAGATCTCTAGCTAGAGGATCGATCCCCGCCCCGGACGAACTA
AACCTGACTACGACATCTCTGCCCCTTCTTCGCGGGGCAGTGCATGTAATCCCTTCAGTTGGTTGGTACA
ACTTGCCAACTGGGCCCTGTTCCACATGTGACACGGGGGGGGACCAAACACAAAGGGGTTCTCTGACTGT
AGTTGACATCCTTATAAATGGATGTGCACATTTGCCAACACTGAGTGGCTTTCATCCTGGAGCAGACTTT
GCAGTCTGTGGACTGCAACACAACATTGCCTTTATGTGTAACTCTTGGCTGAAGCTCTTACACCAATGCT
GGGGGACATGTACCTCCCAGGGGCCCAGGAAGACTACGGGAGGCTACACCAACGTCAATCAGAGGGGCCT
GTGTAGCTACCGATAAGCGGACCCTCAAGAGGGCATTAGCAATAGTGTTTATAAGGCCCCCTTGTTAACC
CTAAACGGGTAGCATATGCTTCCCGGGTAGTAGTATATACTATCCAGACTAACCCTAATTCAATAGCATA
TGTTACCCAACGGGAAGCATATGCTATCGAATTAGGGTTAGTAAAAGGGTCCTAAGGAACAGCGATATCT
CCCACCCCATGAGCTGTCACGGTTTTATTTACATGGGGTCAGGATTCCACGAGGGTAGTGAACCATTTTA
GTCACAAGGGCAGTGGCTGAAGATCAAGGAGCGGGCAGTGAACTCTCCTGAATCTTCGCCTGCTTCTTCA
TTCTCCTTCGTTTAGCTAATAGAATAACTGCTGAGTTGTGAACAGTAAGGTGTATGTGAGGTGCTCGAAA
ACAAGGTTTCAGGTGACGCCCCCAGAATAAAATTTGGACGGGGGGTTCAGTGGTGGCATTGTGCTATGAC
ACCAATATAACCCTCACAAACCCCTTGGGCAATAAATACTAGTGTAGGAATGAAACATTCTGAATATCTT
TAACAATAGAAATCCATGGGGTGGGGACAAGCCGTAAAGACTGGATGTCCATCTCACACGAATTTATGGC
TATGGGCAACACATAATCCTAGTGCAATATGATACTGGGGTTATTAAGATGTGTCCCAGGCAGGGACCAA
GACAGGTGAACCATGTTGTTACACTCTATTTGTAACAAGGGGAAAGAGAGTGGACGCCGACAGCAGCGGA
CTCCACTGGTTGTCTCTAACACCCCCGAAAATTAAACGGGGCTCCACGCCAATGGGGCCCATAAACAAAG
ACAAGTGGCCACTCTTTTTTTTGAAATTGTGGAGTGGGGGCACGCGTCAGCCCCCACACGCCGCCCTGCG
GTTTTGGACTGTAAAATAAGGGTGTAATAACTTGGCTGATTGTAACCCCGCTAACCACTGCGGTCAAACC
ACTTGCCCACAAAACCACTAATGGCACCCCGGGGAATACCTGCATAAGTAGGTGGGCGGGCCAAGATAGG
GGCGCGATTGCTGCGATCTGGAGGACAAATTACACACACTTGCGCCTGAGCGCCAAGCACAGGGTTGTTG
GTCCTCATATTCACGAGGTCGCTGAGAGCACGGTGGGCTAATGTTGCCATGGGTAGCATATACTACCCAA
ATATCTGGATAGCATATGCTATCCTAATCTATATCTGGGTAGCATAGGCTATCCTAATCTATATCTGGGT
AGCATATGCTATCCTAATCTATATCTGGGTAGTATATGCTATCCTAATTTATATCTGGGTAGCATAGGCT
ATCCTAATCTATATCTGGGTAGCATATGCTATCCTAATCTATATCTGGGTAGTATATGCTATCCTAATCT
GTATCCGGGTAGCATATGCTATCCTAATAGAGATTAGGGTAGTATATGCTATCCTAATTTATATCTGGGT
AGCATATACTACCCAAATATCTGGATAGCATATGCTATCCTAATCTATATCTGGGTAGCATATGCTATCC
TAATCTATATCTGGGTAGCATAGGCTATCCTAATCTATATCTGGGTAGCATATGCTATCCTAATCTATAT
CTGGGTAGTATATGCTATCCTAATTTATATCTGGGTAGCATAGGCTATCCTAATCTATATCTGGGTAGCA
TATGCTATCCTAATCTATATCTGGGTAGTATATGCTATCCTAATCTGTATCCGGGTAGCATATGCTATCC
TCATGATAAGCTGTCAAACATGAGAATTTTCTTGAAGACGAAAGGGCCTCGTGATACGCCTATTTTTATA
GGTTAATGTCATGATAATAATGGTTTCTTAGACGTCAGGTGGCACTTTTCGGGGAAATGTGCGCGGAACC
CCTATTTGTTTATTTTTCTAAATACATTCAAATATGTATCCGCTCATGAGACAATAACCCTGATAAATGC
TTCAATAATATTGAAAAAGGAAGAGTATGAGTATTCAACATTTCCGTGTCGCCCTTATTCCCTTTTTTGC
GGCATTTTGCCTTCCTGTTTTTGCTCACCCAGAAACGCTGGTGAAAGTAAAAGATGCTGAAGATCAGTTG
GGTGCACGAGTGGGTTACATCGAACTGGATCTCAACAGCGGTAAGATCCTTGAGAGTTTTCGCCCCGAAG
AACGTTTTCCAATGATGAGCACTTTTAAAGTTCTGCTATGTGGCGCGGTATTATCCCGTGTTGACGCCGG
GCAAGAGCAACTCGGTCGCCGCATACACTATTCTCAGAATGACTTGGTTGAGTACTCACCAGTCACAGAA
AAGCATCTTACGGATGGCATGACAGTAAGAGAATTATGCAGTGCTGCCATAACCATGAGTGATAACACTG
CGGCCAACTTACTTCTGACAACGATCGGAGGACCGAAGGAGCTAACCGCTTTTTTGCACAACATGGGGGA
TCATGTAACTCGCCTTGATCGTTGGGAACCGGAGCTGAATGAAGCCATACCAAACGACGAGCGTGACACC
ACGATGCCTGCAGCAATGGCAACAACGTTGCGCAAACTATTAACTGGCGAACTACTTACTCTAGCTTCCC
GGCAACAATTAATAGACTGGATGGAGGCGGATAAAGTTGCAGGACCACTTCTGCGCTCGGCCCTTCCGGC
TGGCTGGTTTATTGCTGATAAATCTGGAGCCGGTGAGCGTGGGTCTCGCGGTATCATTGCAGCACTGGGG
CCAGATGGTAAGCCCTCCCGTATCGTAGTTATCTACACGACGGGGAGTCAGGCAACTATGGATGAACGAA
ATAGACAGATCGCTGAGATAGGTGCCTCACTGATTAAGCATTGGTAACTGTCAGACCAAGTTTACTCATA
TATACTTTAGATTGATTTAAAACTTCATTTTTAATTTAAAAGGATCTAGGTGAAGATCCTTTTTGATAAT
CTCATGACCAAAATCCCTTAACGTGAGTTTTCGTTCCACTGAGCGTCAGACCCCGTAGAAAAGATCAAAG
GATCTTCTTGAGATCCTTTTTTTCTGCGCGTAATCTGCTGCTTGCAAACAAAAAAACCACCGCTACCAGC
GGTGGTTTGTTTGCCGGATCAAGAGCTACCAACTCTTTTTCCGAAGGTAACTGGCTTCAGCAGAGCGCAG
ATACCAAATACTGTTCTTCTAGTGTAGCCGTAGTTAGGCCACCACTTCAAGAACTCTGTAGCACCGCCTA
CATACCTCGCTCTGCTAATCCTGTTACCAGTGGCTGCTGCCAGTGGCGATAAGTCGTGTCTTACCGGGTT
GGACTCAAGACGATAGTTACCGGATAAGGCGCAGCGGTCGGGCTGAACGGGGGGTTCGTGCACACAGCCC
AGCTTGGAGCGAACGACCTACACCGAACTGAGATACCTACAGCGTGAGCTATGAGAAAGCGCCACGCTTC
CCGAAGGGAGAAAGGCGGACAGGTATCCGGTAAGCGGCAGGGTCGGAACAGGAGAGCGCACGAGGGAGCT
TCCAGGGGGAAACGCCTGGTATCTTTATAGTCCTGTCGGGTTTCGCCACCTCTGACTTGAGCGTCGATTT
TTGTGATGCTCGTCAGGGGGGCGGAGCCTATGGAAAAACGCCAGCAACGCGGCCTTTTTACGGTTCCTGG
CCTTTTGCTGGCCTTTTGCTCACATGTTCTTTCCTGCGTTATCCCCTGATTCTGTGGATAACCGTATTAC
CGCCTTTGAGTGAGCTGATACCGCTCGCCGCAGCCGAACGACCGAGCGCAGCGAGTCAGTGAGCGAGGAA
GCGGAAGAGCGCCCAATACGCAAACCGCCTCTCCCCGCGCGTTGGCCGATTCATTAATGCAGCTGGCACG
ACAGGTTTCCCGACTGGAAAGCGGGCAGTGAGCGCAACGCAATTAATGTGAGTTAGCTCACTCATTAGGC
ACCCCAGGCTTTACACTTTATGCTTCCGGCTCGTATGTTGTGTGGAATTGTGAGCGGATAACAATTTCAC
ACAGGAAACAGCTATGACCATGATTACGCCAAGCTCTAGCTAGAGGTCGACCAATTCTCATGTTTGACAG
CTTATCATCGCAGATCCGGGCAACGTTGTTGCCATTGCTGCAGGCGCAGAACTGGTAGGTATGGA
