>Addgene plasmid #68526 | RIPR-bio | depositor partial sequence | sequence record 120647 | RIPR from Not1 to Asc1 restriction sites
GCGGCCGCCAATGTGGTGGAAGATGACATCTTTTACCAGAAAGGCGAGGTGGAAAAGCTGACCTTCAGCC
TGGACCACAGAGTGCGGGACAAGAGCAAGAAAGAACGGGTGGACTACACCAACGGCGAGAACGCCTACGC
CTACGTGGACAAGGCCATTGCCAAGGTGTTCACCCTGACCAGCGAGGCCGAGATCAAGAAGTTCTTTAGC
CTGAACAAGGACGTGAAAACCTGCGACTACCTGATCGCCCAGGGCTCCCTGAAGAAGGACCTGCAGAAAA
ACAAGTGCTACCGCAAGACCTTCTGCGGCGTGATCCCCCACAGAGAGTACATCCCTGGCGGCGGAAGCAG
CAACAAGAGAGAGAGCGACCTGATCCACTGCGCCTACATGAACGACGCCCACATCGTGATCTACCACGTG
GGCAGACCCCATCTGCTGAAGCCCAACGTGGTGTACGAGGAACTGTTTTTTCAAGAGTCCGAGAAGGGCG
TGATCAGCTGCCACGCCATGAACATCAACCTGAGATACGTGGGCATCCACACCAGCGGCAACAACGCCTG
CATCCAGGACTACCTGCAGGAACACCTGAAAGAGCTGTGCAACGAGAAGAAAGCCTGCGAGATCGACTTC
AAGAACGTGAAGAAGGGCAACAGCTGCAGCCTGGAAAACAACTTTCTGATCCACGTGAACTACGAGTGCG
TGGACAGCTGCAACCAGAAAGAGAACCAGGCCTGCGACATCTACAATGGCGAGGGCCGGATGACCACCTG
TAGATACGGCTACAACATGCTGCCCCGGATCAACGACTTCTGCGAGAAGAACTACGCCTGCAACAGCAGA
GTGTGCAGCGTGAACCAGTTCTGCGACGAGGCCACCGAGAGCTGCGTGTGCAAGACAAGCCTGCTGCCCG
TGGAAAAGACCCACTGCCTGTACACCCACGTGTGCGACGCCATCAAGTGCCCCGAGGATGCCACATGCGT
GGTGGAACGGAACAGCAAAAAGGCCGAGTGCAGATGTGACGAGGGCAAGTACCTGCACAAGAATGAGTGC
TACAATATGGAAGAACTGGAACGGCTGATCAAGGCCGAGACAACCCCCCACGAGAAGCAGTACAAGAAGG
ATCTGTTCATCCGCAGCGCCCTGAAGCCCGAGCACATCTACATGCACTGCGAGGAAGGCTACAGCATCCA
CGTCGTGAACGCCGCCCTGAGCTGCTACCACATCAGCTTCAAAGAGAACAAGATCAAGTACATCACCGAC
CGGCTGAGAGAGGCCTGTAACGGCAGAGGCAGATGCGCCTTCGGCAACAGCGTGGACCAGGTGGTGCCTC
CTCTGGACAGCGCCAATATGTGCGGCACCAAGGGCACCATCTACCAGTACGAGTACGTGTGCGTGCGGGG
AGGCCCTTCTCCTCCTGTGCCTGTGATGGCTCAGCTGGGCAGAGATCCACCCCCCAAGAGCCTGACCAAA
GAGAAGGGGGCCATCTTCAGAAGCCGGTTCCACAGCCAGATCGAGTGCCCAGGCGGCACCATTACCGTGA
ACAAGGCCTTCCTGAAGGCCGGCGACGGCTGCGAGGATCTGGACCTGACCAACTCCGTGAAAGAGTACTG
CGACCAGCTGTCCTTCTGTGACGTGGGCCTGACCCACCACTTCGACACCTACTGCAAGAACGACCAGTAC
CTGTTCGTGCACTACACATGCGAGGACCTGTGCAAAACCTGTGGCCCCAACAGCGCCTGCTACGGCAACA
AGTACAAGCACAAGTGCCTGTGCAACAGCCCCTTCGAGTCCAAGAAGAATCACGCCATCTGCGAGGCCAG
GGGCAGCTGTGATGCACAAGTGTGCGGCAAGAACCAGATCTGCAAGATGGTGGACGCCAAGGCCACCTGT
ACCTGCGCCGACAAGTACCAGAATGTGAACGGCGTGTGCCTGCCCGAGGACAAGTGCGATCTGCTGTGCC
CCTCCAACAAAGCCTGCCTGCTGGAAAACGGCAAGAAAATCTGCAAATGCATCAACGGGCTGACCCTGCA
GAACGGCGAGTGTGTGTGTAGCGACAGCTCCCAGATCGAAGAGGGACACCTGTGCGTGCCAAAGAACAAG
TGCAAGCGGAAAGAATACCAGCAGCTGTGCACCAACGAGAAAGAACACTGCGTGTACGACGAGCAGACCG
ACATCGTCAGATGCGACTGTGTGGACCACTTCAAGCGGAACGAGCGGGGCATCTGCATCCCCGTGGACTA
TTGCAAGAATGTGGCCTGCAAAGAGAATGAGATCTGTAAAGTCGTGAACAACGCCCCTACCTGCGAGTGC
AAAGAAAACCTGAAGCGGAACTCCAACAATGAGTGCGTGTTCAACAACATGTGCCTCGTGAACAAAGGCA
ACTGCCCCATCGACAGCGAGTGCATCTATCACGAGAAAAAGCGGCACCAGTGTCTGTGCCACAAGAAAGG
CCTGGTGGCCATCAACGGCAAATGCGTGATGCAGGACATGTGCCGCAGCGACCAGAACAAATGCAGCGAG
AACAGCATCTGTGTGAACCAAGTGAACAAAGAACCCCTGTGCATCTGTCTGTTCAACTACGTGAAGTCCA
GAAGCGGCGACAGCCCTGAGGGCGGCCAGACTTGTGTGGTGGACAATCCTTGCCTGGCCCACAACGGCGG
CTGCTCCCCAAATGAAGTGTGCACCTTTAAGAACGGCAAGGTGTCCTGCGCCTGCGGCGAGAATTACCGG
CCTAGAGGCAAGGACAGCCCTACCGGACAGGCCGTGAAAAGAGGCGAGGCCACAAAGAGAGGCGACGCCG
GACAGCCAGGACAGGCCCATAGCGCCAATGAGAATGCCTGTCTGCCCAAGACCTCCGAGGCCGACCAGAC
CTTCACATTCCAGTACAACGACGACGCCGCCATCATCCTGGGCAGCTGCGGCATCATCCAGTTCGTGCAG
AAAAGCGACCAAGTGATCTGGAAGATCAACAGCAACAACCACTTCTACATCTTCAATTACGACTACCCCA
GCGAGGGCCAGCTGTCTGCTCAGGTCGTGAACAAGCAGGAAAGCAGCATCCTGTATCTGAAGAAAACCCA
CGCCGGGAAGGTGTTCTACGCCGACTTTGAGCTGGGACACCAGGGCTGCTCCTACGGCAATATGTTCCTG
TACGCCCACCGGGAAGAAGCCGGCGCGCC
