>Addgene plasmid #68526 | RIPR-bio | addgene partial sequence | sequence record 124325 | pMT2-F 5'-TTGCCTTTCTCTCCACAGGT-3'
TGGAGTTTCAGACCCAGGTACTCATGTCCCTGCTGCTCTGCATGTCTGGTGCGGCCGCCAATGTGGTGGA
AGATGACATCTTTTACCAGAAAGGCGAGGTGGAAAAGCTGACCTTCAGCCTGGACCACAGAGTGCGGGAC
AAGAGCAAGAAAGAACGGGTGGACTACACCAACGGCGAGAACGCCTACGCCTACGTGGACAAGGCCATTG
CCAAGGTGTTCACCCTGACCAGCGAGGCCGAGATCAAGAAGTTCTTTAGCCTGAACAAGGACGTGAAAAC
CTGCGACTACCTGATCGCCCAGGGCTCCCTGAAGAAGGACCTGCAGAAAAACAAGTGCTACCGCAAGACC
TTCTGCGGCGTGATCCCCCACAGAGAGTACATCCCTGGCGGCGGAAGCAGCAACAAGAGAGAGAGCGACC
TGATCCACTGCGCCTACATGAACGACGCCCACATCGTGATCTACCACGTGGGCAGACCCCATCTGCTGAA
GCCCAACGTGGTGTACGAGGAACTGTTTTTTCAAGAGTCCGAGAAGGGCGTGATCAGCTGCCACGCCATG
AACATCAACCTGAGATACGTGGGCATCCACACCAGCGGCAACAACGCCTGCATCCAGGACTACCTGCAGG
AACACCTGAAAGAGCTGTGCAACGAGAAGAAAGCCTGCGAGATCGACTTCAAGAACGTGAAGAAGGGCAA
CAGCTGCAGCCTGGAAAACAACTTTCTGATCCACGTGAACTACGAGTGCGTGGACAGCTGCAACCAGAAA
GAGAACCAGGCCTGCGACATCTACAATGGCGAGGGCCGGATGACCACCTGTAGATACGGCTACAACATGC
TGCCCCGGATCAACGACTTCTGCGAGAAGAACTACGCCTGCAACAGCAGAGTGTGCAGCGTGAACCAGTT
CTGCGACGAGGCCACCGAGAGCTGCGTGTGCAAGACAAGCCTGCTGCCCGTGGAAAAGACCCACTGCCTG
TACACCCACGTGTGCGACGCCATCAAGTGCCCCGAGGATGCCACATGCGTGGTGGAACGGAACAGCAAAA
A
