>Addgene plasmid #68526 | RIPR-bio | addgene partial sequence | sequence record 124326 | rb_glob_PA_term-R 5'-CCCATATGTCCTTCCGAGTG-3'
CACTATTGCAATGAAAATAAATTTCCTTTATTAGCCAGAGGTCGAGGTCGGGGGATCCTTAATTAATCAC
GTGTCTAGACTTAACGATGATTCCACACCATTTTCTGTGCATCCAGAATATGATGCAGTGATCCGGAATT
CAACCCTTTGGATAAAACCTGGATCTTGGAGTCCATCTTGACCTCTTCACCTTCACTCAGTAGACATTGC
CACACCCCTGCTTCAGGGGCCTGCACTTGAATCACTTTCTCCTGCCTGGAGACCCTGGCCTCCTGATTCT
CCTGCTTCAAGATCAGTCTCATCTTGGGTGAGGTGGGTCCCATCACCTCACAGGTCAAAGTGTTGCTGTC
GGGCTGAGTCACTTTCATCACCACCAGGTTCACTTCCTGATACAGTATCCCTCTGTCCAGAGTCAGGGTC
AGGTTGCCAGAACCAGCAAACTGAAGGGAGACCTGGGGTATCTGAAGGGTGAGTGGGAGCGTTTCGGACA
GCTGGAACTTGGGGTTGCTAGTAGACTTCTGCACAGACACCTTTTGGTTCTTTAGGGAGAAGGTGATCCA
GGACTGGGAAGAAGGAGCCTTCTCTGCCTTCCATCTCAACTCTCCCTGCAGGCTTTCCTCTCCAAGGTTG
AGTGGGAAGGAGAACTCCGCTGACTCCCCCTCACTCTTATAGGCCGTGATGGAGGTCGACGGCGCGCCGG
CTTCTTCCCGGTGGGCGTACAGGAACATATTGCCGTAGGAGCAGCCCTGGTGTCCCAGCTCAAAGTCGGC
GTAGAACACCTTCCCGGCGTGGGTTTTCTTCAGATACAGGATGCTGCTTTCCTGCTTGTTCACGACCTGA
GCAGACAGCTGGCCCTCGCTGGGGTAGTCGTAATTGAAGATGTAGAAGTGGTTGTTGCTGTTGATCTTCC
AGATCACTTGGTCGCTTTTCTGCACGAACTGGATGATGCCGCAGCTGCCCAGGATGATGGCGGCGTCGTC
GTTGTACTGGAATGTGAAGGTCTGGTCGGCCTCGGAGGTCTTGGGCAGACAGGCATTCTCATTGGCGCTA
TGGGCCTGTCCTGGCTGTCCGGCGTCGCCTCTCTTTTGTG
